>Addgene plasmid #32903 | pCS2-hSecurin | addgene full sequence | sequence record 270337 | Addgene NGS Result
GCCAATTCAATATGGCGTATATGGACTCATGCCAATTCAATATGGTGGATCTGGACCTGTGCCAATTCAA
TATGGCGTATATGGACTCGTGCCAATTCAATATGGTGGATCTGGACCCCAGCCAATTCAATATGGCGGAC
TTGGCACCATGCCAATTCAATATGGCGGACCTGGCACTGTGCCAACTGGGGAGGGGTCTACTTGGCACGG
TGCCAAGTTTGAGGAGGGGTCTTGGCCCTGTGCCAAGTCCGCCATATTGAATTGGCATGGTGCCAATAAT
GGCGGCCATATTGGCTATATGCCAGGATCAATATATAGGCAATATCCAATATGGCCCTATGCCAATATGG
CTATTGGCCAGGTTCAATACTATGTATTGGCCCTATGCCATATAGTATTCCATATATGGGTTTTCCTATT
GACGTAGATAGCCCCTCCCAATGGGCGGTCCCATATACCATATATGGGGCTTCCTAATACCGCCCATAGC
CACTCCCCCATTGACGTCAATGGTCTCTATATATGGTCTTTCCTATTGACGTCATATGGGCGGTCCTATT
GACGTATATGGCGCCTCCCCCATTGACGTCAATTACGGTAAATGGCCCGCCTGGCTCAATGCCCATTGAC
GTCAATAGGACCACCCACCATTGACGTCAATGGGATGGCTCATTGCCCATTCATATCCGTTCTCACGCCC
CCTATTGACGTCAATGACGGTAAATGGCCCACTTGGCAGTACATCAATATCTATTAATAGTAACTTGGCA
AGTACATTACTATTGGAAGTACGCCAGGGTACATTGGCAGTACTCCCATTGACGTCAATGGCGGTAAATG
GCCCGCGATGGCTGCCAAGTACATCCCCATTGACGTCAATGGGGAGGGGCAATGACGCAAATGGGCGTTC
CATTGACGTAAATGGGCGGTAGGCGTGCCTAATGGGAGGTCTATATAAGCAATGCTCGTTTAGGGAACCG
CCATTCTGCCTGGGGACGTCGGAGCAAGCTTGATTTAGGTGACACTATAGAATACAAGCTACTTGTTCTT
TTTGCAGGATCCGCCATGGCGCAACACGATGAAGCCGTAGACAACAAATTCAACAAAGAACAACAAAACG
CGTTCTATGAGATCTTACATTTACCTAACTTAAACGAAGAACAACGAAACGCCTTCATCCAAAGTTTAAA
AGATGACCCAAGCCAAAGCGCTAACCTTTTAGCAGAAGCTAAAAAGCTAAATGATGCTCAGGCGCCGAAA
GTAGACAACAAATTCAACAAAGAACAACAAAACGCGTTCTATGAGATCTTACATTTACCTAACTTAAACG
AAGAACAACGAAACGCCTTCATCCAAAGTTTAAAAGATGACCCAAGCCAAAGCGCTAACCTTTTAGCAGA
AGCTAAAAAGCTAAATGATGCTCAGGCGCCGAAAGTAGACGCGAATTCGCTCGATCGAGGGCCGCCCGGC
AGCAGCGAGAACCTGTACTTCCAGGGCGCCATCCCCACCACCGAGAACCTGTACTTCCAGAGCGGCACCG
TGGATGCCGGCGCCGATGCCGGCAAGCCCCGGCCCGGCAGCAGCGAGAACCTGTACTTCCAGGGCGCCAT
CCCCACCACCGAGAACCTGTACTTCCAGAGCGGCACCGTGGATGCCGGCGCCGATGCCGGCAAGCCCCGG
CCGATGAGGAGCTTCAAAAGAGGCCGGCCGATGGCTACTCTGATCTATGTTGATAAGGAAAATGGAGAAC
CAGGCACCCGTGTGGTTGCTAAGGATGGGCTGAAGCTGGGGTCTGGACCTTCAATCAAAGCCTTAGATGG
GAGATCTCAAGTTTCAACACCACGTTTTGGCAAAACGTTCGATGCCCCACCAGCCTTACCTAAAGCTACT
AGAAAGGCTTTGGGAACTGTCAACAGAGCTACAGAAAAGTCTGTAAAGACCAAGGGACCCCTCAAACAAA
AACAGCCAAGCTTTTCTGCCAAAAAGATGACTGAGAAGACTGTTAAAGCAAAAAGCTCTGTTCCTGCCTC
AGATGATGCCTATCCAGAAATAGAAAAATTCTTTCCCTTCAATCCTCTAGACTTTGAGAGTTTTGACCTG
CCTGAAGAGCACCAGATTGCGCACCTCCCCTTGAGTGGAGTGCCTCTCATGATCCTTGACGAGGAGAGAG
AGCTTGAAAAGCTGTTTCAGCTGGGCCCCCCTTCACCTGTGAAGATGCCCTCTCCACCATGGGAATCCAA
TCTGTTGCAGTCTCCTTCAAGCATTCTGTCGACCCTGGATGTTGAATTGCCACCTGTTTGCTGTGACATA
GATATTTAAGGCGCGCCATCTAGAAATGAAGGTGTCGCAACTTATGCAGCTGCTGTTCTGTTCCGTATGT
CTGAGGACAAACCCCAGGACTACAAGAAGCGTCTGTCAGTTGAGTTGACCAGCTCTCTCTTCAGGACCGA
GCCAATGCCATGGAATGAGGCTGCAGACCTTGGTCTTGATATTGGTGCCCAAGGCGAACCTCTTGGCTAC
AGACAGGATGATTCAAGCTACCGATCTTTCCATGCTGCTGGCTATGGTCAGGATGCAATGGGTATGGACT
CCATGATGGATCATGACATGGGAGGTCACCACCCAGGGGCAGACTATCCAGTTGATGGACTTCCTGATTT
GAGTCATGCCCAAGATCTTATGGATGGACTACCTCCAGGTGATAGCAACCAACTGGCCTGGTTTGACACT
GACTTGTAAACTAGATTCTGCAGCCCTATAGTGAGTCGTATTACGTAGATCCAGACATGATAAGATACAT
TGATGAGTTTGGACAAACCACAACTAGAATGCAGTGAAAAAAATGCTTTATTTGTGAAATTTGTGATGCT
ATTGCTTTATTTGTAACCATTATAAGCTGCAATAAACAAGTTAACAACAACAATTGCATTCATTTTATGT
TTCAGGTTCAGGGGGAGGTGTGGGAGGTTTTTTAATTCGCGGCCGCGGCGCCAATGCATTGGGCCCGGTA
CCCAGCTTTTGTTCCCTTTAGTGAGGGTTAATTGCGCGCTTGGCGTAATCATGGTCATAGCTGTTTCCTG
TGTGAAATTGTTATCCGCTCACAATTCCACACAACATACGAGCCGGGAGCATAAAGTGTAAAGCCTGGGG
TGCCTAATGAGTGAGCTAACTCACATTAATTGCGTTGCGCTCACTGCCCGCTTTCCAGTCGGGAAACCTG
TCGTGCCAGCTGCATTAATGAATCGGCCAACGCGCGGGGAGAGGCGGTTTGCGTATTGGGCGCTCTTCCG
CTTCCTCGCTCACTGACTCGCTGCGCTCGGTCGTTCGGCTGCGGCGAGCGGTATCAGCTCACTCAAAGGC
GGTAATACGGTTATCCACAGAATCAGGGGATAACGCAGGAAAGAACATGTGAGCAAAAGGCCAGCAAAAG
GCCAGGAACCGTAAAAAGGCCGCGTTGCTGGCGTTTTTCCATAGGCTCCGCCCCCCTGACGAGCATCACA
AAAATCGACGCTCAAGTCAGAGGTGGCGAAACCCGACAGGACTATAAAGATACCAGGCGTTTCCCCCTGG
AAGCTCCCTCGTGCGCTCTCCTGTTCCGACCCTGCCGCTTACCGGATACCTGTCCGCCTTTCTCCCTTCG
GGAAGCGTGGCGCTTTCTCATAGCTCACGCTGTAGGTATCTCAGTTCGGTGTAGGTCGTTCGCTCCAAGC
TGGGCTGTGTGCACGAACCCCCCGTTCAGCCCGACCGCTGCGCCTTATCCGGTAACTATCGTCTTGAGTC
CAACCCGGTAAGACACGACTTATCGCCACTGGCAGCAGCCACTGGTAACAGGATTAGCAGAGCGAGGTAT
GTAGGCGGTGCTACAGAGTTCTTGAAGTGGTGGCCTAACTACGGCTACACTAGAAGAACAGTATTTGGTA
TCTGCGCTCTGCTGAAGCCAGTTACCTTCGGAAAAAGAGTTGGTAGCTCTTGATCCGGCAAACAAACCAC
CGCTGGTAGCGGTGGTTTTTTTGTTTGCAAGCAGCAGATTACGCGCAGAAAAAAAGGATCTCAAGAAGAT
CCTTTGATCTTTTCTACGGGGTCTGACGCTCAGTGGAACGAAAACTCACGTTAAGGGATTTTGGTCATGA
GATTATCAAAAAGGATCTTCACCTAGATCCTTTTAAATTAAAAATGAAGTTTTAAATCAATCTAAAGTAT
ATATGAGTAAACTTGGTCTGACAGTTACCAATGCTTAATCAGTGAGGCACCTATCTCAGCGATCTGTCTA
TTTCGTTCATCCATAGTTGCCTGACTCCCCGTCGTGTAGATAACTACGATACGGGAGGGCTTACCATCTG
GCCCCAGTGCTGCAATGATACCGCGAGACCCACGCTCACCGGCTCCAGATTTATCAGCAATAAACCAGCC
AGCCGGAAGGGCCGAGCGCAGAAGTGGTCCTGCAACTTTATCCGCCTCCATCCAGTCTATTAATTGTTGC
CGGGAAGCTAGAGTAAGTAGTTCGCCAGTTAATAGTTTGCGCAACGTTGTTGCCATTGCTACAGGCATCG
TGGTGTCACGCTCGTCGTTTGGTATGGCTTCATTCAGCTCCGGTTCCCAACGATCAAGGCGAGTTACATG
ATCCCCCATGTTGTGCAAAAAAGCGGTTAGCTCCTTCGGTCCTCCGATCGTTGTCAGAAGTAAGTTGGCC
GCAGTGTTATCACTCATGGTTATGGCAGCACTGCATAATTCTCTTACTGTCATGCCATCCGTAAGATGCT
TTTCTGTGACTGGTGAGTACTCAACCAAGTCATTCTGAGAATAGTGTATGCGGCGACCGAGTTGCTCTTG
CCCGGCGTCAATACGGGATAATACCGCGCCACATAGCAGAACTTTAAAAGTGCTCATCATTGGAAAACGT
TCTTCGGGGCGAAAACTCTCAAGGATCTTACCGCTGTTGAGATCCAGTTCGATGTAACCCACTCGTGCAC
CCAACTGATCTTCAGCATCTTTTACTTTCACCAGCGTTTCTGGGTGAGCAAAAACAGGAAGGCAAAATGC
CGCAAAAAAGGGAATAAGGGCGACACGGAAATGTTGAATACTCATACTCTTCCTTTTTCAATATTATTGA
AGCATTTATCAGGGTTATTGTCTCATGAGCGGATACATATTTGAATGTATTTAGAAAAATAAACAAATAG
GGGTTCCGCGCACATTTCCCCGAAAAGTGCCACCTAAATTGTAAGCGTTAATATTTTGTTAAAATTCGCG
TTAAATTTTTGTTAAATCAGCTCATTTTTTAACCAATAGGCCGAAATCGGCAAAATCCCTTATAAATCAA
AAGAATAGACCGAGATAGGGT
[37 nt withheld, positions 5342-5378]
AAAGAACGTGGACTCCAACGTCAAAGG
[49 nt withheld, positions 5406-5454]
T
[91 nt withheld, positions 5456-5546]
G
[124 nt withheld, positions 5548-5671]
CCCATTCGCCATTCAGGCTGCGCAACTGTTGGGAAGGGCGATCGGTGCGGGCCTCTTCGCTATTACGCCA
GTCGACC
Features (pLannotate 1.2.2; 18 found; start..end, strand, type, name):
      1..978     +  promoter       CMV IE94 promoter: enhancer/promoter region of simian cytomegalovirus major immediate early transcription unit IE94
   1013..1031    +  promoter       SP6 promoter: promoter for bacteriophage SP6 RNA polymerase
   1090..1260    +  CDS            ProtA: IgG-binding unit of Staphylococcus aureus protein A
   1264..1434    +  CDS            ProtA: IgG-binding unit of Staphylococcus aureus protein A
   1711..2316    +  CDS            PTTG1: PTTG1_HUMAN - Also known as EAP1, PTTG, TUTR1. Experimental evidence at protein level: Swiss-Prot protein existence level 1. Regulatory protein, which plays a central role in chromosome stability, in the p53/TP53 pathway, and DNA repair. Probably acts by blocking the action of key proteins. During the mitosis, it blocks Separase/ESPL1 function, preventing the proteolysis of the cohesin complex and the subsequent segregation of the chromosomes. At the onset of anaphase, it is ubiquitinated, conducting to its destruction and to the liberation of ESPL1. Its function is however not limited to a bl
   2329..2736    +  CDS            ctnnb1 (fragment): CTNB1_XENLA - Experimental evidence at protein level: Swiss-Prot protein existence level 1. Key downstream component of the canonical Wnt signaling pathway. In the absence of Wnt, forms a complex with axin1, axin2, apc, csnk1a1 and gsk3b that promotes phosphorylation on N-terminal Ser and Thr residues and ubiquitination of ctnnb1 and its subsequent degradation by the proteasome. In the presence of Wnt ligand, ctnnb1 is not ubiquitinated and accumulates in the nucleus, where it acts as a coactivator for transcription factors of the TCF/LEF family, leading to activate Wnt responsive genes (By si
   2755..2773    -  promoter       T7 promoter: promoter for bacteriophage T7 RNA polymerase
   2778..2912    -  polyA_signal   SV40 poly(A) signal: SV40 polyadenylation signal
   3025..3043    -  promoter       T3 promoter: promoter for bacteriophage T3 RNA polymerase
   3088..3104    -  protein_bind   lac operator: The lac repressor binds to the lac operator to inhibit transcription in E. coli. This inhibition can be relieved by adding lactose or isopropyl-β-D-thiogalactopyranoside (IPTG). lac repressor encoded by lacI
   3112..3142    -  promoter       lac promoter: promoter for the E. coli lac operon
   3157..3178    -  protein_bind   CAP binding site: CAP binding activates transcription in the presence of cAMP. E. coli catabolite activator protein
   3191..3283    -  CDS            lacI (fragment): lac repressor; lacI; The lac repressor binds to the lac operator to inhibit transcription in E. coli. This inhibition can be relieved by adding lactose or isopropyl-β-D-thiogalactopyranoside (IPTG).
   3466..4054    -  rep_origin     ori: high-copy-number ColE1/pMB1/pBR322/pUC origin of replication
   4225..5085    -  CDS            AmpR: β-lactamase; bla; confers resistance to ampicillin, carbenicillin, and related antibiotics
   5086..5190    -  promoter       AmpR promoter: bla
   5243..5671    -  rep_origin     f1 ori (sequence partly withheld): f1 bacteriophage origin of replication; arrow indicates direction of (+) strand synthesis
   5676..5742    -  CDS            lacZα (fragment): LacZα fragment of β-galactosidase; lacZ fragment
