[The description below was written by a language model from this plasmid's Addgene catalogue record and pLannotate feature annotations shown in this document.]
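Description:
pCS2-hSecurin is a pCS2+-based plasmid for expressing human securin (PTTG1) in mammalian cells and for producing it by in vitro transcription/translation. It is maintained in E. coli through a high-copy ColE1/pUC-type origin with ampicillin selection (AmpR under its own bla promoter). It also retains an f1 phage origin and remnants of the lac promoter/operator region and lacZα from the parental cloning vector.

The expression unit is driven by the simian cytomegalovirus IE94 enhancer/promoter. An SP6 promoter lies directly downstream of it, so the same cassette can be transcribed in vitro to make mRNA for translation reactions. The backbone was modified to supply an N-terminal ZZ-Tev4 tag, which consists of two IgG-binding domains of Staphylococcus aureus protein A (both annotated in the sequence) followed by four TEV protease cleavage sites. The TEV sites are not annotated separately but would fall in the gap between the protein A units and the securin coding sequence. This arrangement allows the fusion protein, and anything bound to it, to be captured on IgG resin and then released by TEV cleavage. An SV40 polyadenylation signal follows the cassette, with T7 and T3 promoters in reverse orientation nearby.

The feature table also detects a fragment of Xenopus β-catenin (ctnnb1) just downstream of PTTG1. The catalogue entry does not mention it, and the record does not show whether it is a leftover from an earlier construct or whether it is translated.

Securin inhibits separase until its ubiquitin-dependent destruction at anaphase onset. The associated publication concerns inhibition of sister chromatid separation at metaphase, which fits use of the plasmid to make affinity-purifiable securin for such studies.
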