Addgene plasmid #32903: pCS2-hSecurin
Depositing lab: Marc Kirschner. Depositing organization: Harvard Medical School. Publication: Dual inhibition of sister chromatid separation at metaphase. Stemmann O, Zou H, Gerber SA, Gygi SP, Kirschner MW. Cell. 2001 Dec 14;107(6):715-26. 10.1016/S0092-8674(01)00603-1 PubMed 11747808.
Backbone
  Vector backbone: pCS2+
  Backbone manufacturer: RZPD
  Backbone size w/o insert (bp): 4000
  Modifications to backbone: Modified with N-term ZZ-Tev4 (two IgG binding domains of protein A (ZZ), followed by four TEV-protease cleavage sequences).
  Vector type: Mammalian Expression ; in vitro translation
Growth in bacteria
  Bacterial resistance: Ampicillin, 100 μg/mL
  Growth temperature: 37°C
  Growth strain: DH5alpha
  Copy number: High Copy
Gene/Insert
  Gene/Insert name: Securin
  Species: H. sapiens (human)
  Entrez Gene: PTTG1 (a.k.a. EAP1, ECRAR, HPTTG, PTTG, TUTR1)
  Promoter: simian CMV IE94
  Tag / fusion protein: ZZ-Tev4 (N terminal on backbone)
  Cloning method: Restriction Enzyme; 5′ cloning site none (unknown if destroyed); 3′ cloning site none (unknown if destroyed)
  Sequencing primers: 5′ CMV fwd; 3′ M13 reverse
Terms and licenses: Academic/Nonprofit Terms; Industry Terms: Not Available to Industry
Depositor comments: N-terminal tag is two IgG binding domains of protein A (ZZ), followed by four TEV-protease cleavage sequences.
How to cite: pCS2-hSecurin was a gift from Marc Kirschner (Addgene plasmid # 32903 ; http://n2t.net/addgene:32903 ; RRID:Addgene_32903)
