>Addgene plasmid #32903 | pCS2-hSecurin | addgene partial sequence | sequence record 39888 | CMV-F 5'-CGCAAATGGGCGGTAGGCGTG-3'
GCATGCTCGTTTAGGGAACCGCCATTCTGCCTGGGGACGTCGGAGCAAGCTTGATTTAGGTGACACTATA
GAATACAAGCTACTTGTTCTTTTTGCAGGATCCGCCATGGCGCAACACGATGAAGCCGTAGACAACAAAT
TCAACAAAGAACAACAAAACGCGTTCTATGAGATCTTACATTTACCTAACTTAAACGAAGAACAACGAAA
CGCCTTCATCCAAAGTTTAAAAGATGACCCAAGCCAAAGCGCTAACCTTTTAGCAGAAGCTAAAAAGCTA
AATGATGCTCAGGCGCCGAAAGTAGACAACAAATTCAACAAAGAACAACAAAACGCGTTCTATGAGATCT
TACATTTACCTAACTTAAACGAAGAACAACGAAACGCCTTCATCCAAAGTTTAAAAGATGACCCAAGCCA
AAGCGCTAACCTTTTAGCAGAAGCTAAAAAGCTAAATGATGCTCAGGCGCCGAAAGTAGACGCGAATTCG
CTCGATCGAGGGCCGCCCGGCAGCAGCGAGAACCTGTACTTCCAGGGCGCCATCCCCACCACCGAGAACC
TGTACTTCCAGAGCGGCACCGTGGATGCCGGCGCCGATGCCGGCAAGCCCCGGCCCGGCAGCAGCGAGAA
CCTGTACTTCCAGGGCGCCATCCCCACCACCGAGAACCTGTACTTCCAGAGCGGCACCGTGGATGCCGGC
GCCGATGCCGGCAAGCCCCGGCCGATGAGGAGCTTCAAAAGAGGCCGGCCGATGGCTACTCTGATCTATG
TTGATAAGGAAAATGGAGAACCAGGCACCCGTGTGGTTGCTAAGGATGGGCTGAAGCTGGGGTCTGGACC
TTCAATCAAAGCCTTAGATGGGAGATCTCAAGTTTCAACACCACGTTTTGGCAAAACGTTCGATGCCCCA
CCAGCCTTACCTAAAGCTACTAGAAAGGCTTTGGGAACTGTCAACAGAGCTACAG
